>Addgene plasmid #148361 | pnEA-NpM-DmMextli_577-640-F625EL631E-GB1_AB | depositor full sequence | sequence record 290809 | Full Sequence
TTCTTGAAGACGAAAGGGCCTCGTGATACGCCTATTTTTATAGGTTAATGTCATGATAATAATGGTTTCT
TAGACGTCAGGTGGCACTTTTCGGGGAAATGTGCGCGGAACCCCTATTTGTTTATTTTTCTAAATACATT
CAAATATGTATCCGCTCATGAGACAATAACCCTGATAAATGCTTCAATAATATTGAAAAAGGAAGAGTAT
GAGTATTCAACATTTCCGTGTCGCCCTTATTCCCTTTTTTGCGGCATTTTGCCTTCCTGTTTTTGCTCAC
CCAGAAACGCTGGTGAAAGTAAAAGATGCTGAAGATCAGTTGGGTGCACGAGTGGGTTACATCGAACTGG
ATCTCAACAGCGGTAAGATCCTTGAGAGTTTTCGCCCCGAAGAACGTTTTCCAATGATGAGCACTTTTAA
AGTTCTGCTATGTGGCGCGGTATTATCCCGTGTTGACGCCGGGCAAGAGCAACTCGGTCGCCGCATACAC
TATTCTCAGAATGACTTGGTTGAGTACTCACCAGTCACAGAAAAGCATCTTACGGATGGCATGACAGTAA
GAGAATTATGCAGTGCTGCCATAACCATGAGTGATAACACTGCGGCCAACTTACTTCTGACAACGATCGG
AGGACCGAAGGAGCTAACCGCTTTTTTGCACAACATGGGGGATCATGTAACTCGCCTTGATCGTTGGGAA
CCGGAGCTGAATGAAGCCATACCAAACGACGAGCGTGACACCACGATGCCTGCAGCAATGGCAACAACGT
TGCGCAAACTATTAACTGGCGAACTACTTACTCTAGCTTCCCGGCAACAATTAATAGACTGGATGGAGGC
GGATAAAGTTGCAGGACCACTTCTGCGCTCGGCCCTTCCGGCTGGCTGGTTTATTGCTGATAAATCTGGA
GCCGGTGAGCGTGGGTCTCGCGGTATCATTGCAGCACTGGGGCCAGATGGTAAGCCCTCCCGTATCGTAG
TTATCTACACGACGGGGAGTCAGGCAACTATGGATGAACGAAATAGACAGATCGCTGAGATAGGTGCCTC
ACTGATTAAGCATTGGTAACTGTCAGACCAAGTTTACTCATATATACTTTAGATTGATTTAAAACTTCAT
TTTTAATTTAAAAGGATCTAGGTGAAGATCCTTTTTGATAATCTCATGACCAAAATCCCTTAACGTGAGT
TTTCGTTCCACTGAGCGTCAGACCCCGTAGAAAAGATCAAAGGATCTTCTTGAGATCCTTTTTTTCTGCG
CGTAATCTGCTGCTTGCAAACAAAAAAACCACCGCTACCAGCGGTGGTTTGTTTGCCGGATCAAGAGCTA
CCAACTCTTTTTCCGAAGGTAACTGGCTTCAGCAGAGCGCAGATACCAAATACTGTCCTTCTAGTGTAGC
CGTAGTTAGGCCACCACTTCAAGAACTCTGTAGCACCGCCTACATACCTCGCTCTGCTAATCCTGTTACC
AGTGGCTGCTGCCAGTGGCGATAAGTCGTGTCTTACCGGGTTGGACTCAAGACGATAGTTACCGGATAAG
GCGCAGCGGTCGGGCTGAACGGGGGGTTCGTGCACACAGCCCAGCTTGGAGCGAACGACCTACACCGAAC
TGAGATACCTACAGCGTGAGCTATGAGAAAGCGCCACGCTTCCCGAAGGGAGAAAGGCGGACAGGTATCC
GGTAAGCGGCAGGGTCGGAACAGGAGAGCGCACGAGGGAGCTTCCAGGGGGAAACGCCTGGTATCTTTAT
AGTCCTGTCGGGTTTCGCCACCTCTGACTTGAGCGTCGATTTTTGTGATGCTCGTCAGGGGGGCGGAGCC
TATGGAAAAACGCCAGCAACGCGGCCTTTTTACGGTTCCTGGCCTTTTGCTGGCCTTTTGCTCACATGTT
CTTTCCTGCGTTATCCCCTGATTCTGTGGATAACCGTATTACCGCCTTTGAGTGAGCTGATACCGCTCGC
CGCAGCCGAACGACCGAGCGCAGCGAGTCAGTGAGCGAGGAAGCGGAAGAGCGCCTGATGCGGTATTTTC
TCCTTACGCATCTGTGCGGTATTTCACACCGCATATATGGTGCACTCTCAGTACAATCTGCTCTGATGCC
GCATAGTTAAGCCAGTATACACTCCGCTATCGCTACGTGACTGGGTCATGGCTGCGCCCCGACACCCGCC
AACACCCGCTGACGCGCCCTGACGGGCTTGTCTGCTCCCGGCATCCGCTTACAGACAAGCTGTGACCGTC
TCCGGGAGCTGCATGTGTCAGAGGTTTTCACCGTCATCACCGAAACGCGCGAGGCAGCTGCGGTAAAGCT
CATCAGCGTGGTCGTGAAGCGATTCACAGATGTCTGCCTGTTCATCCGCGTCCAGCTCGTTGAGTTTCTC
CAGAAGCGTTAATGTCTGGCTTCTGATAAAGCGGGCCATGTTAAGGGCGGTTTTTTCCTGTTTGGTCACT
GATGCCTCCGTGTAAGGGGGATTTCTGTTCATGGGGGTAATGATACCGATGAAACGAGAGAGGATGCTCA
CGATACGGGTTACTGATGATGAACATGCCCGGTTACTGGAACGTTGTGAGGGTAAACAACTGGCGGTATG
GATGCGGCGGGACCAGAGAAAAATCACTCAGGGTCAATGCCAGCGCTTCGTTAATACAGATGTAGGTGTT
CCACAGGGTAGCCAGCAGCATCCTGCGATGCAGATCCGGAACATAATGGTGCAGGGCGCTGACTTCCGCG
TTTCCAGACTTTACGAAACACGGAAACCGAAGACCATTCATGTTGTTGCTCAGGTCGCAGACGTTTTGCA
GCAGCAGTCGCTTCACGTTCGCTCGCGTATCGGTGATTCATTCTGCTAACCAGTAAGGCAACCCCGCCAG
CCTAGCCGGGTCCTCAACGACAGGAGCACGATCATGCGCACCCGTGGCCAGGACCCAACGCTGCCCGAGA
TGCGCCGCGTGCGGCTGCTGGAGATGGCGGACGCGATGGATATGTTCTGCCAAGGGTTGGTTTGCGCATT
CACAGTTCTCCGCAAGAATTGATTGGCTCCAATTCTTGGAGTGGTGAATCCGTTAGCGAGGTGCCGCCGG
CTTCCATTCAGGTCGAGGTGGCCCGGCTCCATGCACCGCGACGCAACGCGGGGAGGCAGACAAGGTATAG
GGCGGCGCCTACAATCCATGCCAACCCGTTCCATGTGCTCGCCGAGGCGGCATAAATCGCCGTGACGATC
AGCGGTCCAGTGATCGAAGTTAGGCTGGTAAGAGCCGCGAGCGATCCTTGAAGCTGTCCCTGATGGTCGT
CATCTACCTGCCTGGACAGCATGGCCTGCAACGCGGGCATCCCGATGCCGCCGGAAGCGAGAAGAATCAT
AATGGGGAAGGCCATCCAGCCTCGCGTCGCGAACGCCAGCAAGACGTAGCCCAGCGCGTCGGCCGCCATG
CCGGCGATAATGGCCTGCTTCTCGCCGAAACGTTTGGTGGCGGGACCAGTGACGAAGGCTTGAGCGAGGG
CGTGCAAGATTCCGAATACCGCAAGCGACAGGCCGATCATCGTCGCGCTCCAGCGAAAGCGGTCCTCGCC
GAAAATGACCCAGAGCGCTGCCGGCACCTGTCCTACGAGTTGCATGATAAAGAAGACAGTCATAAGTGCG
GCGACGATAGTCATGCCCCGCGCCCACCGGAAGGAGCTGACTGGGTTGAAGGCTCTCAAGGGCATCGGTC
GAGATCCCGGTGCCTAATGAGTGAGCTAACTTACATTAATTGCGTTGCGCTCACTGCCCGCTTTCCAGTC
GGGAAACCTGTCGTGCCAGCTGCATTAATGAATCGGCCAACGCGCGGGGAGAGGCGGTTTGCGTATTGGG
CGCCAGGGTGGTTTTTCTTTTCACCAGTGAGACGGGCAACAGCTGATTGCCCTTCACCGCCTGGCCCTGA
GAGAGTTGCAGCAAGCGGTCCACGCTGGTTTGCCCCAGCAGGCGAAAATCCTGTTTGATGGTGGTTAACG
GCGGGATATAACATGAGCTGTCTTCGGTATCGTCGTATCCCACTACCGAGATATCCGCACCAACGCGCAG
CCCGGACTCGGTAATGGCGCGCATTGCGCCCAGCGCCATCTGATCGTTGGCAACCAGCATCGCAGTGGGA
ACGATGCCCTCATTCAGCATTTGCATGGTTTGTTGAAAACCGGACATGGCACTCCAGTCGCCTTCCCGTT
CCGCTATCGGCTGAATTTGATTGCGAGTGAGATATTTATGCCAGCCAGCCAGACGCAGACGCGCCGAGAC
AGAACTTAATGGGCCCGCTAACAGCGCGATTTGCTGGTGACCCAATGCGACCAGATGCTCCACGCCCAGT
CGCGTACCGTCTTCATGGGAGAAAATAATACTGTTGATGGGTGTCTGGTCAGAGACATCAAGAAATAACG
CCGGAACATTAGTGCAGGCAGCTTCCACAGCAATGGCATCCTGGTCATCCAGCGGATAGTTAATGATCAG
CCCACTGACGCGTTGCGCGAGAAGATTGTGCACCGCCGCTTTACAGGCTTCGACGCCGCTTCGTTCTACC
ATCGACACCACCACGCTGGCACCCAGTTGATCGGCGCGAGATTTAATCGCCGCGACAATTTGCGACGGCG
CGTGCAGGGCCAGACTGGAGGTGGCAACGCCAATCAGCAACGACTGTTTGCCCGCCAGTTGTTGTGCCAC
GCGGTTGGGAATGTAATTCAGCTCCGCCATCGCCGCTTCCACTTTTTCCCGCGTTTTCGCAGAAACGTGG
CTGGCCTGGTTCACCACGCGGGAAACGGTCTGATAAGAGACACCGGCATACTCTGCGACATCGTATAACG
TTACTGGTTTCACATTCACCACCCTGAATTGACTCTCTTCCGGGCGCTATCATGCCATACCGCGAAAGGT
TTTGCGCCATTCGATGGTGTCCGGGATCTCGACGCTCTCCCTTATGCGACTCCTGCATTAGGAAGCAGCC
CAGTAGTAGGTTGAGGCCGTTGAGCACCGCCGCCGCAAGGAATGGTGCATGCAAGGAGATGGCGCCCAAC
AGTCCCCCGGCCACGGGGCCTGCCACCATACCCACGCCGAAACAAGCGCTCATGAGCCCGAAGTGGCGAG
CCCGATCTTCCCCATCGGTGATGTCGGCGATATAGGCGCCAGCAACCGCACCTGTGGCGCCGGTGATGCC
GGCCACGATGCGTCCGGCGTAGAGGATCGAGATCTCGATCCCGCGAAATTAATACGACTCACTATAGGGG
AATTGTGAGCGGATAACAATTCCCCACTAGTAATAATTTTGTTTAACTTTAAGAAGGAGATATACCATGG
AAACTGAAGAAGGTAAACTGGTAATCTGGATTAACGGCGATAAAGGCTATAACGGTCTCGCTGAAGTCGG
TAAGAAATTCGAGAAAGATACCGGAATTAAAGTCACCGTTGAGCATCCGGATAAACTGGAAGAGAAATTC
CCACAGGTTGCGGCAACTGGCGATGGCCCTGACATTATCTTCTGGGCACACGACCGCTTTGGTGGCTACG
CTCAATCTGGCCTGTTGGCTGAAATCACCCCGGACAAAGCGTTCCAGGACAAGCTGTATCCGTTTACCTG
GGATGCCGTACGTTACAACGGCAAGCTGATTGCTTACCCGATCGCTGTTGAAGCGTTATCGCTGATTTAT
AACAAAGACCTGCTGCCGAACCCGCCAAAAACCTGGGAAGAGATCCCGGCGCTGGATAAAGAACTGAAAG
CGAAAGGTAAGAGCGCCCTGATGTTCAACCTGCAAGAACCGTACTTCACCTGGCCGCTGATTGCTGCTGA
CGGGGGTTATGCGTTCAAGTATGAAAACGGCAAGTACGACATTAAAGACGTGGGCGTGGATAACGCTGGC
GCGAAAGCGGGTCTGACCTTCCTGGTTGACCTGATTAAAAACAAACACATGAATGCAGACACCGATTACT
CCATCGCAGAAGCTGCCTTTAATAAAGGCGAAACAGCGATGACCATCAACGGCCCGTGGGCATGGTCCAA
CATCGACACCAGCAAAGTGAATTATGGTGTAACGGTACTGCCGACCTTCAAGGGTCAACCATCCAAACCG
TTCGTTGGCGTGCTGAGCGCAGGTATTAACGCCGCCAGTCCGAACAAAGAGCTGGCAAAAGAGTTCCTCG
AAAACTATCTGCTGACTGATGAAGGTCTGGAAGCGGTTAATAAAGACAAACCGCTGGGTGCCGTAGCGCT
GAAGTCTTACGAGGAAGAGTTGGCGAAAGATCCACGTATTGCCGCCACGATGGAAAACGCCCAGAAAGGT
GAAATCATGCCGAACATCCCGCAGATGTCCGCTTTCTGGTATGCCGTGCGTACTGCGGTGATCAACGCCG
CCAGCGGTCGTCAGACTGTCGATGAAGCCCTTAAAGACGCGCAGACTGGTACCGGCAGCGGCCTGGAAGT
TCTGTTCCAGGGGCCCCATATGCTCGAGTCTCGCGTTTCTTACGATATTGAACACTTGCTCTACTACTCC
ATGAGTCCGCACTCGTGGACCCTGCCCACCGACTGGCAAAAGATGCAGGAGACAGCGCCCTCGATTCTGC
GCAACAAGGATCTGCAGGATGAGAGCCAGCGCGAGGATGGTGATAAGTATGAGGCCAGCATTAAGACGGC
CGCCAAGCGAGCTAGCATGCAGTATAAACTGATTCTGAATGGCAAAACCCTGAAAGGTGAAACCACCACC
GAAGCAGTTGATGCAGCCACCGCAGAAAAAGTTTTTAAACAGTATGCCAATGATAACGGCGTTGATGGTG
AATGGACCTATGATGATGCAACCAAAACCTATACCGTTACCGAATAAGGATCCTAATAGTCTAGAGCTAG
CCCTAGGAGATCCGGCTGCTAACAAAGCCCGAAAGGAAGCTGAGTTGGCTGCTGCCACCGCTGAGCAATA
ACTAGCATAACCCCTTGGGGCCTCTAAACGGGTCTTGAGGGGTTTTTTGCTGAAAGGAGGAACTATATCC
GGATATCCCGCAAGAGGCCCGGCAGTACCGGCATAACCAAGCCTATGCCTACAGCATCCAGGGTGACGGT
GCCGAGGATGACGATGAGCGCATTGTTAGATTTCATACACGGTGCCTGACTGCGTTAGCAATTTAACTGT
GATAAACTACCGCATTAAAGCTTATCGATGATAAGCTGTCAAACATGAGAA
Features (pLannotate 1.2.2; 21 found; start..end, strand, type, name):
    104..208     +  promoter       AmpR promoter: bla
    209..1069    +  CDS            AmpR: β-lactamase; bla; confers resistance to ampicillin, carbenicillin, and related antibiotics
   1240..1828    +  rep_origin     ori: high-copy-number ColE1/pMB1/pBR322/pUC origin of replication
   2014..2156    -  misc_feature   bom: basis of mobility region from pBR322
   2258..2449    -  CDS            rop: Rop protein, which maintains plasmids at low copy number; rop
   2466..2846    +  CDS            YPB1_ECOLX: Protein predicted: Swiss-Prot protein existence level 4. From Escherichia coli.
   3088..3712    -  CDS            TcR (fragment): tetracycline efflux protein; tet; confers resistance to tetracycline
   3727..3748    -  protein_bind   CAP binding site: CAP binding activates transcription in the presence of cAMP. E. coli catabolite activator protein
   3761..4843    -  CDS            lacI: lac repressor; lacI; The lac repressor binds to the lac operator to inhibit transcription in E. coli. This inhibition can be relieved by adding lactose or isopropyl-β-D-thiogalactopyranoside (IPTG).
   4844..4921    -  promoter       lacI promoter: lacI
   4929..5208    -  CDS            TcR (fragment): tetracycline efflux protein; tet; confers resistance to tetracycline
   5230..5248    +  promoter       T7 promoter: promoter for bacteriophage T7 RNA polymerase
   5249..5273    +  protein_bind   lac operator: The lac repressor binds to the lac operator to inhibit transcription in E. coli. This inhibition can be relieved by adding lactose or isopropyl-β-D-thiogalactopyranoside (IPTG). lac repressor encoded by lacI
   5288..5310    +  RBS            RBS: efficient ribosome binding site from bacteriophage T7 gene 10 (Olins and Rangwala, 1989)
   5321..6417    +  CDS            MBP (fragment): maltose binding protein from E. coli; malE (mutated); This version of the gene does not encode a signal sequence, so MBP will remain in the cytosol.
   6469..6660    +  CDS            mxt (fragment): MXT_DROME - Experimental evidence at protein level: Swiss-Prot protein existence level 1. Plays a role in promoting translation. From Drosophila melanogaster (Fruit fly).
   6673..6834    +  CDS            spg (fragment): SPG1_STRSG - Experimental evidence at protein level: Swiss-Prot protein existence level 1. Binds to the constant Fc region of IgG with high affinity. From Streptococcus sp. group G.
   6875..6924    +  CDS            SET1 (fragment): solubility-enhancement tag derived from T7 phage gene 10B
   6932..6979    +  terminator     T7 terminator: transcription terminator for bacteriophage T7 RNA polymerase
   7002..7106    -  CDS            TcR (fragment): tetracycline efflux protein; tet; confers resistance to tetracycline
   7154..7182    -  promoter       tet promoter: E. coli promoter for tetracycline efflux protein gene
