[The description below was written by a language model from this plasmid's Addgene catalogue record and pLannotate feature annotations shown in this document.]
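Description:
pnEA-NpM-DmMextli_577-640-F625EL631E-GB1_AB is a 7.2 kb bacterial expression plasmid for producing a mutant fragment of the Drosophila melanogaster protein Mextli (mxt) in E. coli. The catalogue lists the backbone as unknown, but the annotated features show a pBR322/pET-like architecture: a ColE1/pMB1-type origin accompanied by the bom region and the rop gene, which keeps copy number low (consistent with the record's "low copy" designation), and a β-lactamase cassette for ampicillin selection. Several disrupted fragments of the tetracycline resistance gene and its promoter remain as backbone remnants and are unlikely to be functional.

The expression cassette is driven by a T7 promoter with an adjacent lac operator and the T7 gene 10 ribosome binding site. A plasmid-borne lacI gene supplies repressor, so transcription depends on T7 RNA polymerase in the host and is inducible with IPTG. The open reading frame begins with a cytosolic maltose binding protein (MBP, lacking its signal sequence), followed by Mextli residues 577–640 carrying the F625E and L631E substitutions. Downstream of this lies a fragment of streptococcal protein G corresponding to the GB1 domain named in the construct. MBP and GB1 are commonly used to improve the solubility and stability of short peptides, and MBP also permits affinity purification. A short T7 gene 10B-derived sequence annotated just before the T7 terminator may be vector-derived rather than part of the fusion, and any linker or protease site between the modules is not annotated.

The associated publication concerns how Mextli proteins bind eIF4E, so this construct probably supplies a binding-interface mutant for in vitro interaction or structural studies, though the record does not state the mutations' specific effect. The depositor sequence may be theoretical rather than verified.
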