Addgene plasmid #148361: pnEA-NpM-DmMextli_577-640-F625EL631E-GB1_AB
Purpose: Bacterial Expression of DmMextli_577-640-F625EL631E
Depositing lab: Elisa Izaurralde. Depositing organization: Max Planck Institute for Developmental Biology. Publication: Mextli proteins use both canonical bipartite and novel tripartite binding modes to form eIF4E complexes that display differential sensitivity to 4E-BP regulation. Peter D, Weber R, Kone C, Chung MY, Ebertsch L, Truffault V, Weichenrieder O, Igreja C, Izaurralde E. Genes Dev. 2015 Sep 1;29(17):1835-49. doi: 10.1101/gad.269068.115. Epub 2015 Aug 20. PubMed 26294658.
Backbone
  Vector backbone: Unknown
  Vector type: Bacterial Expression
Growth in bacteria
  Bacterial resistance: Ampicillin, 100 μg/mL
  Growth temperature: 37°C
  Growth strain: DH5alpha
  Copy number: Low Copy
Gene/Insert
  Gene/Insert name: DmMextli_577-640-F625EL631E
  Species: D. melanogaster (fly)
  Entrez Gene: mxt (a.k.a. Dmel_CG2950, BcDNA:GH06479, CG2950, Dmel\CG2950, cg2950)
  Cloning method: Unknown
Terms and licenses: Academic/Nonprofit Terms; Industry Terms: Not Available to Industry
Depositor comments: sequence given by NCBI:NM_164598. Plasmids from this collection were made available to the research community and donated after the lab closed. Please note that the sequence provided by the depositing laboratory may be theoretical/predicted or based on Sanger sequencing results. There may be discrepancies between sequencing results obtained by Addgene and the depositor sequence. If an Addgene verified sequence is not available, please contact before placing your order to request that our lab fully sequence the plasmid.
How to cite: pnEA-NpM-DmMextli_577-640-F625EL631E-GB1_AB was a gift from Elisa Izaurralde (Addgene plasmid # 148361 ; http://n2t.net/addgene:148361 ; RRID:Addgene_148361)
